>Addgene plasmid #83437 | pEGFP-C9orf72 | addgene full sequence | sequence record 356538 | Addgene NGS Result
TAGTTATTAATAGTAATCAATTACGGGGTCATTAGTTCATAGCCCATATATGGAGTTCCGCGTTACATAA
CTTACGGTAAATGGCCCGCCTGGCTGACCGCCCAACGACCCCCGCCCATTGACGTCAATAATGACGTATG
TTCCCATAGTAACGCCAATAGGGACTTTCCATTGACGTCAATGGGTGGAGTATTTACGGTAAACTGCCCA
CTTGGCAGTACATCAAGTGTATCATATGCCAAGTACGCCCCCTATTGACGTCAATGACGGTAAATGGCCC
GCCTGGCATTATGCCCAGTACATGACCTTATGGGACTTTCCTACTTGGCAGTACATCTACGTATTAGTCA
TCGCTATTACCATGGTGATGCGGTTTTGGCAGTACATCAATGGGCGTGGATAGCGGTTTGACTCACGGGG
ATTTCCAAGTCTCCACCCCATTGACGTCAATGGGAGTTTGTTTTGGCACCAAAATCAACGGGACTTTCCA
AAATGTCGTAACAACTCCGCCCCATTGACGCAAATGGGCGGTAGGCGTGTACGGTGGGAGGTCTATATAA
GCAGAGCTGGTTTAGTGAACCGTCAGATCCGCTAGCGCTACCGGTCGCCACCATGGTGAGCAAGGGCGAG
GAGCTGTTCACCGGGGTGGTGCCCATCCTGGTCGAGCTGGACGGCGACGTAAACGGCCACAAGTTCAGCG
TGTCCGGCGAGGGCGAGGGCGATGCCACCTACGGCAAGCTGACCCTGAAGTTCATCTGCACCACCGGCAA
GCTGCCCGTGCCCTGGCCCACCCTCGTGACCACCCTGACCTACGGCGTGCAGTGCTTCAGCCGCTACCCC
GACCACATGAAGCAGCACGACTTCTTCAAGTCCGCCATGCCCGAAGGCTACGTCCAGGAGCGCACCATCT
TCTTCAAGGACGACGGCAACTACAAGACCCGCGCCGAGGTGAAGTTCGAGGGCGACACCCTGGTGAACCG
CATCGAGCTGAAGGGCATCGACTTCAAGGAGGACGGCAACATCCTGGGGCACAAGCTGGAGTACAACTAC
AACAGCCACAACGTCTATATCATGGCCGACAAGCAGAAGAACGGCATCAAGGTGAACTTCAAGATCCGCC
ACAACATCGAGGACGGCAGCGTGCAGCTCGCCGACCACTACCAGCAGAACACCCCCATCGGCGACGGCCC
CGTGCTGCTGCCCGACAACCACTACCTGAGCACCCAGTCCGCCCTGAGCAAAGACCCCAACGAGAAGCGC
GATCACATGGTCCTGCTGGAGTTCGTGACCGCCGCCGGGATCACTCTCGGCATGGACGAGCTGTACAAGT
CCGGCCGGACTCAGATCTCGAGCTCAAGCTTCGAATTCTGCAGTCGACGGTACCGCGGGCCCATGTCGAC
TCTTTGCCCACCGCCATCTCCAGCTGTTGCCAAGACAGAGATTGCTTTAAGTGGCAAATCACCTTTATTA
GCAGCTACTTTTGCTTACTGGGACAATATTCTTGGTCCTAGAGTAAGGCACATTTGGGCTCCAAAGACAG
AACAGGTACTTCTCAGTGATGGAGAAATAACTTTTCTTGCCAACCACACTCTAAATGGAGAAATCCTTCG
AAATGCAGAGAGTGGTGCTATAGATGTAAAGTTTTTTGTCTTGTCTGAAAAGGGAGTGATTATTGTTTCA
TTAATCTTTGATGGAAACTGGAATGGGGATCGCAGCACATATGGACTATCAATTATACTTCCACAGACAG
AACTTAGTTTCTACCTCCCACTTCATAGAGTGTGTGTTGATAGATTAACACATATAATCCGGAAAGGAAG
AATATGGATGCATAAGGAAAGACAAGAAAATGTCCAGAAGATTATCTTAGAAGGCACAGAGAGAATGGAA
GATCAGGGTCAGAGTATTATTCCAATGCTTACTGGAGAAGTGATTCCTGTAATGGAACTGCTTTCATCTA
TGAAATCACACAGTGTTCCTGAAGAAATAGATATAGCTGATACAGTACTCAATGATGATGATATTGGTGA
CAGCTGTCATGAAGGCTTTCTTCTCAATGCCATCAGCTCACACTTGCAAACCTGTGGCTGTTCCGTTGTA
GTAGGTAGCAGTGCAGAGAAAGTAAATAAGATAGTCAGAACATTATGCCTTTTTCTGACTCCAGCAGAGA
GAAAATGCTCCAGGTTATGTGAAGCAGAATCATCATTTAAATATGAGTCAGGGCTCTTTGTACAAGGCCT
GCTAAAGGATTCAACTGGAAGCTTTGTGCTGCCTTTCCGGCAAGTCATGTATGCTCCATATCCCACCACA
CACATAGATGTGGATGTCAATACTGTGAAGCAGATGCCACCCTGTCATGAACATATTTATAATCAGCGTA
GATACATGAGATCCGAGCTGACAGCCTTCTGGAGAGCCACTTCAGAAGAAGACATGGCTCAGGATACGAT
CATCTACACTGACGAAAGCTTTACTCCTGATTTGAATATTTTTCAAGATGTCTTACACAGAGACACTCTA
GTGAAAGCCTTCCTGGATCAGGTCTTTCAGCTGAAACCTGGCTTATCTCTCAGAAGTACTTTCCTTGCAC
AGTTTCTACTTGTCCTTCACAGAAAAGCCTTGACACTAATAAAATATATAGAAGACGATACGCAGAAGGG
AAAAAAGCCCTTTAAATCTCTTCGGAACCTGAAGATAGACCTTGATTTAACAGCAGAGGGCGATCTTAAC
ATAATAATGGCTCTGGCTGAGAAAATTAAACCAGGCCTACACTCTTTTATCTTTGGAAGACCTTTCTACA
CTAGTGTGCAAGAACGAGATGTTCTAATGACTTTTTAAGGGATCCACCGGATCTAGATAACTGATCATAA
TCAGCCATACCACATTTGTAGAGGTTTTACTTGCTTTAAAAAACCTCCCACACCTCCCCCTGAACCTGAA
ACATAAAATGAATGCAATTGTTGTTGTTAACTTGTTTATTGCAGCTTATAATGGTTACAAATAAAGCAAT
AGCATCACAAATTTCACAAATAAAGCATTTTTTTCACTGCATTCTAGTTGTGGTTTGTCCAAACTCATCA
ATGTATCTTAACGCGTAAATTGTAAGCGTTAATATTTTGTTAAAATTCGCGTTAAATTTTTGTTAAATCA
GCTCATTTTTTAACCAATAGGCCGAAATCGGCAAAATCCCTTATAAATCAAAAGAATAGACCGAGATAGG
GT
[37 nt withheld, positions 3223-3259]
AAAGAACGTGGACTCCAACGTCAAAGG
[49 nt withheld, positions 3287-3335]
T
[91 nt withheld, positions 3337-3427]
G
[124 nt withheld, positions 3429-3552]
CAGGTGGCACTTTTCGGGGAAATGTGCGCGGAACCCCTATTTGTTTATTTTTCTAAATACATTCAAATAT
GTATCCGCTCATGAGACAATAACCCTGATAAATGCTTCAATAATATTGAAAAAGGAAGAGTCCTGAGGCG
GAAAGAACCAGCTGTGGAATGTGTGTCAGTTAGGGTGTGGAAAGTCCCCAGGCTCCCCAGCAGGCAGAAG
TATGCAAAGCATGCATCTCAATTAGTCAGCAACCAGGTGTGGAAAGTCCCCAGGCTCCCCAGCAGGCAGA
AGTATGCAAAGCATGCATCTCAATTAGTCAGCAACCATAGTCCCGCCCCTAACTCCGCCCATCCCGCCCC
TAACTCCGCCCAGTTCCGCCCATTCTCCGCCCCATGGCTGACTAATTTTTTTTATTTATGCAGAGGCCGA
GGCCGCCTCGGCCTCTGAGCTATTCCAGAAGTAGTGAGGAGGCTTTTTTGGAGGCCTAGGCTTTTGCAAA
GATCGATCAAGAGACAGGATGAGGATCGTTTCGCATGATTGAACAAGATGGATTGCACGCAGGTTCTCCG
GCCGCTTGGGTGGAGAGGCTATTCGGCTATGACTGGGCACAACAGACAATCGGCTGCTCTGATGCCGCCG
TGTTCCGGCTGTCAGCGCAGGGGCGCCCGGTTCTTTTTGTCAAGACCGACCTGTCCGGTGCCCTGAATGA
ACTGCAAGACGAGGCAGCGCGGCTATCGTGGCTGGCCACGACGGGCGTTCCTTGCGCAGCTGTGCTCGAC
GTTGTCACTGAAGCGGGAAGGGACTGGCTGCTATTGGGCGAAGTGCCGGGGCAGGATCTCCTGTCATCTC
ACCTTGCTCCTGCCGAGAAAGTATCCATCATGGCTGATGCAATGCGGCGGCTGCATACGCTTGATCCGGC
TACCTGCCCATTCGACCACCAAGCGAAACATCGCATCGAGCGAGCACGTACTCGGATGGAAGCCGGTCTT
GTCGATCAGGATGATCTGGACGAAGAGCATCAGGGGCTCGCGCCAGCCGAACTGTTCGCCAGGCTCAAGG
CGAGCATGCCCGACGGCGAGGATCTCGTCGTGACCCATGGCGATGCCTGCTTGCCGAATATCATGGTGGA
AAATGGCCGCTTTTCTGGATTCATCGACTGTGGCCGGCTGGGTGTGGCGGACCGCTATCAGGACATAGCG
TTGGCTACCCGTGATATTGCTGAAGAGCTTGGCGGCGAATGGGCTGACCGCTTCCTCGTGCTTTACGGTA
TCGCCGCTCCCGATTCGCAGCGCATCGCCTTCTATCGCCTTCTTGACGAGTTCTTCTGAGCGGGACTCTG
GGGTTCGAAATGACCGACCAAGCGACGCCCAACCTGCCATCACGAGATTTCGATTCCACCGCCGCCTTCT
ATGAAAGGTTGGGCTTCGGAATCGTTTTCCGGGACGCCGGCTGGATGATCCTCCAGCGCGGGGATCTCAT
GCTGGAGTTCTTCGCCCACCCTAGGGGGAGGCTAACTGAAACACGGAAGGAGACAATACCGGAAGGAACC
CGCGCTATGACGGCAATAAAAAGACAGAATAAAACGCACGGTGTTGGGTCGTTTGTTCATAAACGCGGGG
TTCGGTCCCAGGGCTGGCACTCTGTCGATACCCCACCGAGACCCCATTGGGGCCAATACGCCCGCGTTTC
TTCCTTTTCCCCACCCCACCCCCCAAGTTCGGGTGAAGGCCCAGGGCTCGCAGCCAACGTCGGGGCGGCA
GGCCCTGCCATAGCCTCAGGTTACTCATATATACTTTAGATTGATTTAAAACTTCATTTTTAATTTAAAA
GGATCTAGGTGAAGATCCTTTTTGATAATCTCATGACCAAAATCCCTTAACGTGAGTTTTCGTTCCACTG
AGCGTCAGACCCCGTAGAAAAGATCAAAGGATCTTCTTGAGATCCTTTTTTTCTGCGCGTAATCTGCTGC
TTGCAAACAAAAAAACCACCGCTACCAGCGGTGGTTTGTTTGCCGGATCAAGAGCTACCAACTCTTTTTC
CGAAGGTAACTGGCTTCAGCAGAGCGCAGATACCAAATACTGTTCTTCTAGTGTAGCCGTAGTTAGGCCA
CCACTTCAAGAACTCTGTAGCACCGCCTACATACCTCGCTCTGCTAATCCTGTTACCAGTGGCTGCTGCC
AGTGGCGATAAGTCGTGTCTTACCGGGTTGGACTCAAGACGATAGTTACCGGATAAGGCGCAGCGGTCGG
GCTGAACGGGGGGTTCGTGCACACAGCCCAGCTTGGAGCGAACGACCTACACCGAACTGAGATACCTACA
GCGTGAGCTATGAGAAAGCGCCACGCTTCCCGAAGGGAGAAAGGCGGACAGGTATCCGGTAAGCGGCAGG
GTCGGAACAGGAGAGCGCACGAGGGAGCTTCCAGGGGGAAACGCCTGGTATCTTTATAGTCCTGTCGGGT
TTCGCCACCTCTGACTTGAGCGTCGATTTTTGTGATGCTCGTCAGGGGGGCGGAGCCTATGGAAAAACGC
CAGCAACGCGGCCTTTTTACGGTTCCTGGCCTTTTGCTGGCCTTTTGCTCACATGTTCTTTCCTGCGTTA
TCCCCTGATTCTGTGGATAACCGTATTACCGCCATGCAT
Features (pLannotate 1.2.2; 15 found; start..end, strand, type, name):
     61..364     +  enhancer       CMV enhancer: human cytomegalovirus immediate early enhancer
    365..568     +  promoter       CMV promoter: human cytomegalovirus (CMV) immediate early promoter
    613..1329    +  CDS            EGFP: EGFP is a basic (constitutively fluorescent) green fluorescent protein published in 1996, derived from Aequorea victoria. It is reported to be a rapidly-maturing weak dimer with moderate acid sensitivity.
   1335..1392    +  misc_feature   MCS (fragment): multiple cloning site
   1393..2835    +  CDS            C9orf72: CI072_HUMAN - Experimental evidence at protein level: Swiss-Prot protein existence level 1. [Isoform 2]: Does not play a role in regulation of stress granule assembly in response to cellular stress. From Homo sapiens (Human).
   2862..2946    +  CDS            large T antigen (fragment): large T antigen from SV40 (simian virus 40)
   2969..3090    +  polyA_signal   SV40 poly(A) signal: SV40 polyadenylation signal
   3124..3552    -  rep_origin     f1 ori (sequence partly withheld): f1 bacteriophage origin of replication; arrow indicates direction of (+) strand synthesis
   3579..3683    +  promoter       AmpR promoter: bla
   3685..4042    +  promoter       SV40 promoter: SV40 enhancer and early promoter
   4077..4871    +  CDS            NeoR/KanR: aminoglycoside phosphotransferase from Tn5; aph(3')-II (or nptII); confers resistance to neomycin, kanamycin, and G418 (Geneticin®)
   4892..5044    +  CDS            ble (fragment): BLE_KLEPN - Experimental evidence at protein level: Swiss-Prot protein existence level 1. Binding protein with a strong affinity to the bleomycin family of antibiotics. Binds to CL990; an antimitotic-antibiotic compound. From Klebsiella pneumoniae.
   5103..5150    +  polyA_signal   HSV TK poly(A) signal: herpes simplex virus thymidine kinase polyadenylation signal (Cole and Stacy, 1985)
   5241..5257    -  polyA_signal   bGH poly(A) signal (fragment): bovine growth hormone polyadenylation signal
   5479..6067    +  rep_origin     ori: high-copy-number ColE1/pMB1/pBR322/pUC origin of replication
