[The description below was written by a language model from this plasmid's Addgene catalogue record and pLannotate feature annotations shown in this document.]
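Description:
pEGFP-C9orf72 is a mammalian expression plasmid of about 6.2 kb, built on the pEGFP-C2 backbone, that produces human C9orf72 fused at its N-terminus to EGFP. Transcription is driven by the human cytomegalovirus immediate-early enhancer and promoter. The EGFP coding sequence comes first, followed by a short remnant of the multiple cloning site that acts as a linker, and then the C9orf72 open reading frame, which was inserted by Gibson assembly. The annotated C9orf72 coding region spans roughly 1.4 kb. An SV40 polyadenylation signal terminates the transcript. The small SV40 large T antigen fragment annotated just upstream of it is probably part of that SV40-derived terminator region rather than a functional coding element.

The plasmid is propagated in E. coli through a high-copy ColE1/pUC-type origin, and it also carries an f1 origin for single-stranded DNA production. One Tn5 aminoglycoside phosphotransferase gene (NeoR/KanR) provides selection in both hosts. A bacterial bla-type promoter expresses it for kanamycin resistance in bacteria. The adjacent SV40 enhancer/early promoter, paired with an HSV TK polyadenylation signal, expresses it in mammalian cells for G418 selection of stable transfectants. The short ble and bGH poly(A) fragments in the annotation look like residual or incidental sequence matches, not working parts.

The stated purpose is expression of GFP-C9orf72 in mammalian cells, which allows the protein to be followed by fluorescence. The associated publication concerns C9orf72 binding to SMCR8, its localization to lysosomes and its role in mTORC1 signaling. This suggests use in live or fixed-cell localization studies and in interaction assays that exploit the GFP tag.
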