Addgene plasmid #83437: pEGFP-C9orf72
Purpose: Expresses GFP-C9orf72 in mammalian cells
Depositing lab: Shawn Ferguson. Depositing organization: Yale University. Publication: C9orf72 binds SMCR8, localizes to lysosomes and regulates mTORC1 signaling. Amick J, Roczniak-Ferguson A, Ferguson SM. Mol Biol Cell. 2016 Aug 24. pii: mbc.E16-01-0003. 10.1091/mbc.E16-01-0003 PubMed 27559131.
Backbone
  Vector backbone: pEGFP-C2
  Vector type: Mammalian Expression
  Selectable markers: Neomycin (select with G418)
Growth in bacteria
  Bacterial resistance: Kanamycin, 50 μg/mL
  Growth temperature: 37°C
  Growth strain: DH5alpha
  Copy number: Unknown
Gene/Insert
  Gene/Insert name: C9orf72
  Species: H. sapiens (human)
  Entrez Gene: C9orf72 (a.k.a. ALSFTD, DENND9, DENNL72, FTDALS, FTDALS1)
  Tag / fusion protein: GFP (N terminal on backbone)
  Cloning method: Gibson Cloning
  Sequencing primers: 5′ CATGGTCCTGCTGGAGTTCGTG
Terms and licenses: Academic/Nonprofit Terms; Industry Terms: Not Available to Industry
How to cite: pEGFP-C9orf72 was a gift from Shawn Ferguson (Addgene plasmid # 83437 ; http://n2t.net/addgene:83437 ; RRID:Addgene_83437)
